Addgene plasmid #204128: pMetBP-C_cRed_BsaI
Purpose: (Empty Backbone) Entry vector for Type 0 CDS parts
Depositing lab: Mikhail Shapiro. Depositing organization: California Institute of Technology.
Backbone
  Vector backbone: pSB1C6
  Backbone manufacturer: iGEM
  Vector type: Bacterial Expression
Growth in bacteria
  Bacterial resistance: Chloramphenicol and Bleocin (Zeocin), 25 & 50 μg/mL
  Growth temperature: 37°C
  Growth strain: DH10B-M2.NmeMC58II
  Copy number: High Copy
Gene/Insert
  Gene/Insert name: None
  Mutation: None
Terms and licenses: Academic/Nonprofit Terms; Industry Terms: Not Available to Industry
Depositor comments: Please note that this plasmid may require a unique bacterial strain, so make sure to confirm that you can also obtain the appropriate growth strain. Please contact us or contact our distributors if you have any questions. DH10B-M2.NmeMC58II is available at Addgene: https://www.addgene.org/114268/.
How to cite: pMetBP-C_cRed_BsaI was a gift from Mikhail Shapiro (Addgene plasmid # 204128 ; http://n2t.net/addgene:204128 ; RRID:Addgene_204128)
