[The description below was written by a language model from this plasmid's Addgene catalogue record and pLannotate feature annotations shown in this document.]
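Description:
pMetBP-C_cRed_BsaI is an empty bacterial entry vector, built on the iGEM pSB1C6 backbone, that is intended to receive Type 0 coding-sequence (CDS) parts in a hierarchical assembly scheme. It replicates from a high-copy ColE1/pUC-type origin. It carries a cat gene with its native promoter and a lambda t0 terminator for chloramphenicol selection. The catalogue also lists Bleocin/Zeocin resistance, but no bleomycin-resistance gene appears in the annotated feature table. That second selection may instead relate to the specialised growth host, DH10B-M2.NmeMC58II, although the record does not explain this. The strain name suggests a methyltransferase-expressing host, and together with "Met" in the plasmid name this points to a methylation-based assembly strategy, but this too is not stated.

No user insert is recorded, yet most of the roughly 10 kb plasmid is taken up by a multi-gene carotenoid pathway that likely corresponds to the "cRed" element of the name. The cassette encodes crtE, crtB, crtI and crtY, which convert farnesyl diphosphate through geranylgeranyl diphosphate, phytoene and lycopene into beta-carotene. It also encodes crtW, which converts beta-carotene to the red-orange ketocarotenoid canthaxanthin. The E. coli genes dxs (annotated as two fragments) and idi are included and would raise the supply of isoprenoid precursors. T7 and his operon terminators follow the genes, and a further terminator lies upstream; the promoter driving the cassette is not annotated. The likely design is a visual dropout marker, in which BsaI (Golden Gate) digestion replaces the pigment cassette with the incoming CDS part, so that correct clones are colourless and parental colonies are red. The BsaI sites themselves are not annotated.
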