Features (pLannotate 1.2.2; 15 found; start..end, strand, type, name):
    164..258     -  terminator     lambda t0 terminator: transcription terminator from phage lambda
    282..938     -  CDS            cat: CAT_ECOLX - Experimental evidence at protein level: Swiss-Prot protein existence level 1. This enzyme is an effector of chloramphenicol resistance in bacteria. From Escherichia coli. This protein is used as a marker in many commonly used cloning vectors, such as pACYC184.
    939..1036    -  promoter       cat promoter: promoter of the E. coli cat gene encoding chloramphenicol acetyltransferase
   1122..1165    -  terminator     bacterial terminator: putative bacterial transcription terminator
   1412..2338    +  CDS            crtB: CRTB_PANAN - Experimental evidence at protein level: Swiss-Prot protein existence level 1. Involved in the biosynthesis of carotenoids. Catalyzes the condensation of two molecules of geranylgeranyl diphosphate (GGPP) to give prephytoene diphosphate (PPPP) and the subsequent rearrangement of the cyclopropylcarbinyl intermediate to yield the 15-cis-phytoene isomer. From Pantoea ananas (Erwinia uredovora).
   2364..3839    +  CDS            crtI: CRTI_PANAN - Experimental evidence at protein level: Swiss-Prot protein existence level 1. Converts 15-cis-phytoene into all-trans-lycopene via the intermediary of all-trans-phytofluene, all-trans-zeta-carotene and all- trans-neurosporene, by the introduction of four double bonds. From Pantoea ananas (Erwinia uredovora).
   3865..5010    +  CDS            crtY: CRTY_PANAN - Experimental evidence at protein level: Swiss-Prot protein existence level 1. Catalyzes the double cyclization reaction which converts lycopene to beta-carotene. From Pantoea ananas (Erwinia uredovora).
   5036..5938    +  CDS            dxs (fragment): DXS_ECOLI - Also known as yajP. Experimental evidence at protein level: Swiss-Prot protein existence level 1. Catalyzes the acyloin condensation reaction between C atoms 2 and 3 of pyruvate and glyceraldehyde 3-phosphate to yield 1-deoxy-D- xylulose-5-phosphate (DXP). From Escherichia coli (strain K12).
   5911..6894    +  CDS            dxs (fragment): DXS_ECOLI - Also known as yajP. Experimental evidence at protein level: Swiss-Prot protein existence level 1. Catalyzes the acyloin condensation reaction between C atoms 2 and 3 of pyruvate and glyceraldehyde 3-phosphate to yield 1-deoxy-D- xylulose-5-phosphate (DXP). From Escherichia coli (strain K12).
   6920..7645    +  CDS            crtW: CRTW_PARSN - Protein predicted: Swiss-Prot protein existence level 4. Converts beta-carotene to canthaxanthin via echinenone. From Paracoccus sp. (strain N81106 / MBIC 01143) (Agrobacterium aurantiacum).
   7671..8216    +  CDS            idi: IDI_ECOLI - Also known as ygfV. Experimental evidence at protein level: Swiss-Prot protein existence level 1. Catalyzes the 1,3-allylic rearrangement of the homoallylic substrate isopentenyl (IPP) to its highly electrophilic allylic isomer, dimethylallyl diphosphate (DMAPP). From Escherichia coli (strain K12).
   8308..9138    +  CDS            crtE (fragment): CRTE_PSEVU - Experimental evidence at protein level: Swiss-Prot protein existence level 1. Catalyzes the condensation of farnesyl diphosphate (FPP) and isopentenyl diphosphate (IPP) to yield geranylgeranyl diphosphate (GGPP) needed for biosynthesis of carotenoids and diterpenes. From Pseudescherichia vulneris (Escherichia vulneris).
   9161..9208    +  terminator     T7 terminator: transcription terminator for bacteriophage T7 RNA polymerase
   9237..9294    +  terminator     his operon terminator: This putative transcriptin terminator from the E. coli his operon has a 2-bp deletion introduced during synthesis. Its efficiency has not been determined.
   9489..10077   -  rep_origin     ori: high-copy-number ColE1/pMB1/pBR322/pUC origin of replication
>Addgene plasmid #204128 | pMetBP-C_cRed_BsaI | addgene full sequence | sequence record 418265 | Addgene NGS Result
CTACGGGGTCTGACGCTCAGTGGAACGAAAACTCACGTTAAGGGATTTTGGTCATGAGATTATCAAAAAG
GATCTTCACCTAGATCCTTTTAAATTAAAAATTAAGTTTTAAATCAATCTAAAGTATATATGAGTAAACT
TGGTCTGACAGCTCGAGGCTTGGATTCTCACCAATAAAAAACGCCCGGCGGCAACCGAGCGTTCTGAACA
AATCCAGATGGAGTTCTGAGGTCATTACTGGATCTATCAACAGGAGTCCAAGCGAGCTCGATATCAAATT
ACGCCCCGCCCTGCCACTCATCGCAGTACTGTTGTAATTCATTAAGCATTCTGCCGACATGGAAGCCATC
ACAAACGGCATGATGAACCTGAATCGCCAGCGGCATCAGCACCTTGTCGCCTTGCGTATAATATTTGCCC
ATGGTGAAAACGGGGGCGAAGAAGTTGTCCATATTGGCCACGTTTAAATCAAAACTGGTGAAACTCACCC
AGGGATTGGCTGACACGAAAAACATATTCTCAATAAACCCTTTAGGGAAATAGGCCAGGTTTTCACCGTA
ACACGCCACATCTTGCGAATATATGTGTAGAAACTGCCGGAAATCGTCGTGGTATTCACTCCAGAGCGAT
GAAAACGTTTCAGTTTGCTCATGGAAAACGGTGTAACAAGGGTGAACACTATCCCATATCACCAGCTCAC
CGTCTTTCATTGCCATACGAAATTCCGGATGAGCATTCATCAGGCGGGCAAGAATGTGAATAAAGGCCGG
ATAAAACTTGTGCTTATTTTTCTTTACGGTCTTTAAAAAGGCCGTAATATCCAGCTGAACGGTCTGGTTA
TAGGTACATTGAGCAACTGACTGAAATGCCTCAAAATGTTCTTTACGATGCCATTGGGATATATCAACGG
TGGTATATCCAGTGATTTTTTTCTCCATTTTAGCTTCCTTAGCTCCTGAAAATCTCGATAACTCAAAAAA
TACGCCCGGTAGTGATCTTATTTCATTATGGTGAAAGTTGGAACCTCTTACGTGCCCGATCAACTCGAGT
GCCACCTGACGTCTAAGAAACCATTATTATCATGACATTAACCTATAAAAATAGGCGTATCACGAGGCAG
AATTTCAGATAAAAAAAATCCTTAGCTTTCGCTAAGGATGATTTCGACTTGGTCTCGCATATGAGACCGC
AGCGGTCTGCCAATCCGACGGAGGTTTATGAATTTTCCACCTTTTCCACAAGCTCAACTAGTATTAACGA
TGTGGATTTAGCAAAAAAAACCTGTAACCCTAAATGTAAAATAACGGGTAAGCCTGCCAACCATGTTATG
GCAGATTAAGCGTCTTTTTGAAGGGCACCGCATCTTTCGCGTTGCCGTAAATGTATCCGTTTAGCAATAA
GGAAATTCTTAATGAATAATCCGTCGTTACTCAATCATGCGGTCGAAACGATGGCAGTTGGCTCGAAAAG
TTTTGCGACAGCCTCAAAGTTATTTGATGCAAAAACCCGGCGCAGCGTACTGATGCTCTACGCCTGGTGC
CGCCATTGTGACGATGTTATTGACGATCAGACGCTGGGCTTTCAGGCCCGGCAGCCTGCCTTACAAACGC
CCGAACAACGTCTGATGCAACTTGAGATGAAAACGCGCCAGGCCTATGCAGGATCGCAGATGCACGAACC
GGCGTTTGCGGCTTTTCGGGAAGTGGCTATGGCTCATGATATCGCCCCGGCTTACGCGTTTGATCATCTG
GAAGGCTTCGCCATGGATGTACGCGAAGCGCAATACAGCCAACTGGATGATACGCTGCGCTATTGCTATC
ACGTTGCAGGCGTTGTCGGCTTGATGATGGCGCAAATCATGGGCGTGCGGGATAACGCCACGCTGGACCG
CGCCTGTGACCTTGGGCTGGCATTTCAGTTGACCAATATTGCTCGCGATATTGTGGACGATGCGCATGCG
GGCCGCTGTTATCTGCCGGCAAGCTGGCTGGAGCATGAAGGTCTGAACAAAGAGAATTATGCGGCACCTG
AAAACCGTCAGGCGCTGAGCCGTATCGCCCGTCGTTTGGTGCAGGAAGCAGAACCTTACTATTTGTCTGC
CACAGCCGGCCTGGCAGGGTTGCCCCTGCGTTCCGCCTGGGCAATCGCTACGGCGAAGCAGGTTTACCGG
AAAATAGGTGTCAAAGTTGAACAGGCCGGTCAGCAAGCCTGGGATCAGCGGCAGTCAACGACCACGCCCG
AAAAATTAACGCTGCTGCTGGCCGCCTCTGGTCAGGCCCTTACTTCCCGGATGCGGGCTCATCCTCCCCG
CCCTGCGCATCTCTGGCAGCGCCCGCTCTAGGCTTACTATAAGGATGTTTGCAATGAAACCAACTACGGT
AATTGGTGCAGGCTTCGGTGGCCTGGCACTGGCAATTCGTCTACAAGCTGCGGGGATCCCCGTCTTACTG
CTTGAACAACGTGATAAACCCGGCGGTCGGGCTTATGTCTACGAGGATCAGGGGTTTACCTTTGATGCAG
GCCCGACGGTTATCACCGATCCCAGTGCCATTGAAGAACTGTTTGCACTGGCAGGAAAACAGTTAAAAGA
GTATGTCGAACTGCTGCCGGTTACGCCGTTTTACCGCCTGTGTTGGGAGTCAGGGAAGGTCTTTAATTAC
GATAACGATCAAACCCGGCTCGAAGCGCAGATTCAGCAGTTTAATCCCCGCGATGTCGAAGGTTATCGTC
AGTTTCTGGACTATTCACGCGCGGTGTTTAAAGAAGGCTATCTAAAGCTCGGTACTGTCCCTTTTTTATC
GTTCAGAGACATGCTTCGCGCCGCACCTCAACTGGCGAAACTGCAGGCATGGAGAAGCGTTTACAGTAAG
GTTGCCAGTTACATCGAAGATGAACATCTGCGCCAGGCGTTTTCTTTCCACTCGCTGTTGGTGGGCGGCA
ATCCCTTCGCCACCTCATCCATTTATACGTTGATACACGCGCTGGAGCGTGAGTGGGGCGTCTGGTTTCC
GCGTGGCGGCACCGGCGCATTAGTTCAGGGGATGATAAAGCTGTTTCAGGATCTGGGTGGCGAAGTCGTG
TTAAACGCCAGAGTCAGCCATATGGAAACGACAGGAAACAAGATTGAAGCCGTGCATTTAGAGGACGGTC
GCAGGTTCCTGACGCAAGCCGTCGCGTCAAATGCAGATGTGGTTCATACCTATCGCGACCTGTTAAGCCA
GCACCCTGCCGCGGTTAAGCAGTCCAACAAACTGCAGACTAAGCGCATGAGTAACTCTCTGTTTGTGCTC
TATTTTGGTTTGAATCACCATCATGATCAGCTCGCGCATCACACGGTTTGTTTCGGCCCGCGTTACCGCG
AGCTGATTGACGAAATTTTTAATCATGATGGCCTCGCAGAGGACTTCTCACTTTATCTGCACGCGCCCTG
TGTCACGGATTCGTCACTGGCGCCTGAAGGTTGCGGCAGTTACTATGTGTTGGCGCCGGTGCCGCATTTA
GGCACCGCGAACCTCGACTGGACGGTTGAGGGGCCAAAACTACGCGACCGTATTTTTGCGTACCTTGAGC
AGCATTACATGCCTGGCTTACGGAGTCAGCTGGTCACGCACCGGATGTTTACGCCGTTTGATTTTCGCGA
CCAGCTTAATGCCTATCATGGCTCAGCCTTTTCTGTGGAGCCCGTTCTTACCCAGAGCGCCTGGTTTCGG
CCGCATAACCGCGATAAAACCATTACTAATCTCTACCTGGTCGGCGCAGGCACGCATCCCGGCGCAGGCA
TTCCTGGCGTCATCGGCTCGGCAAAAGCGACAGCAGGTTTGATGCTGGAGGATCTGATATGAGCTTTTAC
CCAGGAGACAGAGAATGCAACCGCATTATGATCTGATTCTCGTGGGGGCTGGACTCGCGAATGGCCTTAT
CGCCCTGCGACTTCAGCAGCAGCAACCTGATATGCGTATTTTGCTTATCGACGCCGCACCCCAGGCGGGC
GGGAATCATACGTGGTCATTTCACCACGATGATTTGACTGAGAGCCAACATCGTTGGATAGCTCCGCTGG
TGGTTCATCACTGGCCCGACTATCAGGTACGCTTTCCCACACGCCGTCGTAAGCTGAACAGCGGCTACTT
TTGTATTACTTCTCAGCGTTTCGCTGAGGTTTTACAGCGACAGTTTGGCCCGCACTTGTGGATGGATACC
GCGGTCGCAGAGGTTAATGCGGAATCTGTTCGGTTGAAAAAGGGTCAGGTTATCGGTGCCCGCGCGGTGA
TTGACGGGCGGGGTTATGCGGCAAATTCAGCACTGAGCGTGGGCTTCCAGGCGTTTATTGGCCAGGAATG
GCGATTGAGTCACCCGCATGGTTTATCATCTCCGATTATCATGGATGCCACGGTCGATCAGCAAAATGGT
TATCGCTTCGTGTACAGCCTGCCGCTCTCGCCGACCAGATTGTTAATTGAAGATACGCACTATATTGATA
ATGCGACATTAGATCCTGAATGCGCGCGGCAAAATATTTGCGACTATGCCGCGCAACAGGGTTGGCAGCT
TCAGACACTGCTGCGAGAAGAACAGGGCGCCTTACCCATTACTCTGTCGGGCAATGCCGACGCATTCTGG
CAGCAGCGCCCCCTGGCCTGTAGTGGATTACGTGCCGGTCTGTTCCATCCTACCACCGGCTATTCACTGC
CGCTGGCGGTTGCCGTGGCCGACCGCCTGAGTGCACTTGATGTCTTTACGTCGGCCTCAATTCACCATGC
CATTACGCATTTTGCCCGCGAGCGCTGGCAGCAGCAGGGCTTTTTCCGCATGCTGAATCGCATGCTGTTT
TTAGCCGGACCCGCCGATTCACGCTGGCGGGTTATGCAGCGTTTTTATGGTTTACCTGAAGATTTAATTG
CCCGTTTTTATGCGGGAAAACTCACGCTGACCGATCGGCTACGTATTCTGAGCGGCAAGCCGCCTGTTCC
GGTATTAGCAGCATTGCAAGCCATTATGACGACTCATCGTTAAGCTTCAGAGGAGGAATTAAGTAATGAG
TTTTGATATTGCCAAATACCCGACCCTGGCACTGGTCGACTCCACCCAGGAGTTACGACTGTTGCCGAAA
GAGAGTTTACCGAAACTCTGCGACGAACTGCGCCGCTATTTACTCGACAGCGTGAGCCGTTCCAGCGGGC
ACTTCGCCTCCGGGCTGGGCACGGTCGAACTGACCGTGGCGCTGCACTATGTCTACAACACCCCGTTTGA
CCAATTGATTTGGGATGTGGGGCATCAGGCTTATCCGCATAAAATTTTGACCGGACGCCGCGACAAAATC
GGCACCATCCGTCAGAAAGGCGGTCTGCACCCGTTCCCGTGGCGCGGCGAAAGCGAATATGACGTATTAA
GCGTCGGGCATTCATCAACCTCCATTAGTGCCGGAATTGGTATTGCGGTTGCTGCCGAAAAAGAAGGCAA
AAATCGCCGCACCGTCTGTGTCATTGGCGATGGCGCGATTACCGCAGGCATGGCGTTTGAAGCGATGAAT
CACGCGGGCGATATCCGTCCTGATATGCTGGTGATTCTCAACGACAATGAAATGTCGATTTCCGAAAATG
TCGGCGCGCTCAACAACCATCTGGCACAGCTGCTTTCCGGTAAGCTTTACTCTTCACTGCGCGAAGGCGG
GAAAAAAGTTTTCTCTGGCGTGCCGCCAATTAAAGAGCTGCTCAAACGCACCGAAGAACATATTAAAGGC
ATGGTAGTGCCTGGCACGTTGTTTGAGGAGCTGGGCTTTAACTACATCGGCCCGGTGGACGGTCATGATG
TGCTGGGGCTTATCACCACGCTAAAGAACATGCGCGACCTGAAAGGCCCGCAGTTCCTGCATATCATGAC
CAAAAAAGGTCGTGGTTATGAACCGGCAGAAAAAGACCCGATCACTTTCCATGCCGTGCTAAATTTGATC
CCTCCAGCGGTTGTTTGCCGAAAAGTAGCGGCGGTTTGCCGAGCTATTCAAAAATCTTTGGCGACTGGTT
GTGCGAAACGGCAGCGAAAGACAACAAGCTGATGGCGATTACTCCGGCGATGCGTGAAGGTTCCGGCATG
GTCGAGTTTTCACGTAAATTCCCGGATCGCTACTTCGACGTGGCAATTGCCGAGCAACATGCGGTGACCT
TTGCTGCGGGTCTGGCGATTGGTGGGTACAAACCCATTGTCGCGATTTACTCCACTTTCCTGCAACGCGC
CTATGATCAGGTGCTGCATGACGTGGCGATTCAAAAGCTTCCGGTCCTGTTCGCCATCGACCGCGCGGGC
ATTGTTGGTGCTGACGGTCAAACCCATCAGGGTGCTTTTGATCTCTCTTACCTGCGCTGCATACCGGAAA
TGGTCATTATGACCCCGAGCGATGAAAACGAATGTCGCCAGATGCTCTATACCGGCTATCACTATAACGA
TGGCCCGTCAGCGGTGCGCTACCCGCGTGGCAACGCGGTCGGCGTGGAACTGACGCCGCTGGAAAAACTA
CCAATTGGCAAAGGCATTGTGAAGCGTCGTGGCGAGAAACTGGCGATCCTTAACTTTGGTACGCTGATGC
CAGAAGCGGCGAAAGTCGCCAAATCGCTGAACGCCACGCTGGTCGATATGCGTTTTGTGAAACCGCTTGA
TGAAGCGTTAATTCTGGAAATGGCCGCCAGCCATGAAGCGCTGGTCACCGTAGAAGAAAACGCCATTATG
GGCGGCGCAGGCAGCGGCGTGAACGAAGTGCTGATGGCCCATCGTAAACCAGTACCCGTGCTGAACATTG
GCCTGCCGGACTTCTTTATTCCGCAAGGAACTCAGGAAGAAATGCGCGCCGAACTCGGCCTCGATGCCGC
TGGTATGGAAGCCAAAATCAAGGCCTGGCTGGCATAAGCTTTGTGTGAGGAGATGTCGAATGAGCGCACA
TGCCCTGCCCAAGGCAGACCTGACCGCCACCAGCCTGATCGTATCGGGCGGCATCATCGCCGCTTGGCTG
GCCCTGCATGTGCATGCGCTGTGGTTTCTGGACGCAGCGGCGCATCCCATCCTGGCGATCGCAAATTTCC
TGGGGCTGACCTGGCTGTCGGTCGGATTGTTCATCATCGCGCATGACGCGATGCACGGGTCGGTGGTGCC
GGGGCGTCCGCGCGCCAATGCGGCGATGGGCCAGCTTGTCCTGTGGCTGTATGCCGGATTTTCGTGGCGC
AAGATGATCGTCAAGCACATGGCCCATCACCGCCATGCCGGAACCGACGACGACCCCGATTTCGACCATG
GCGGCCCGGTCCGCTGGTACGCCCGCTTCATCGGCACCTATTTCGGCTGGCGCGAGGGGCTGCTTCTGCC
CGTCATCGTGACGGTCTATGCGCTGATCCTTGGGGATCGCTGGATGTACGTGGTATTCTGGCCGCTGCCG
TCGATCCTGGCGTCGATCCAGCTGTTCGTGTTCGGCACCTGGCTGCCGCACCGCCCCGGCCACGACGCGT
TCCCGGACCGCCACAATGCGCGGTCGTCGCGGATCAGCGACCCCGTGTCGCTGCTGACCTGTTTTCACTT
TGGCGGTTATCATCACGAACACCACCTGCACCCGACGGTGCCGTGGTGGCGCCTGCCCAGCACCCGCACC
AAGGGCGACACCGCATAAGCTTGAGCTGAGGAGATTTTGAATGCAAACGGAACACGTCATTTTATTGAAT
GCACAGGGAGTTCCCACGGGTACGCTGGAAAAGTATGCCGCACACACGGCAGACACCCGCTTACATCTCG
CGTTCTCCAGTTGGCTGTTTAATGCCAAAGGACAATTATTAGTTACCCGCCGCGCACTGAGCAAAAAAGC
ATGGCCTGGCGTGTGGACTAACTCGGTTTGTGGGCACCCACAACTGGGAGAAAGCAACGAGGACGCAGTG
ATCCGCCGTTGCCGTTATGAGCTTGGCGTGGAAATTACGCCTCCTGAATCTATCTATCCTGACTTTCGCT
ACCGCGCCACCGATCCGAGTGGCATTGTGGAAAATGAAGTGTGTCCGGTATTTGCCGCACGCACCACTAG
TGCGTTACAGATCAATGATGATGAAGTGATGGATTATCAATGGTGTGATTTAGCAGATGTATTACACGGT
ATTGATGCAACGCCGTGGGCGTTCAGTCCGTGGATGGTGATGCAGGCGACAAATCGCGAAGCCAGAAAAC
GATTATCTGCATTTACCCAGCTTAAATAAGCTTTGCCTCAGGATTTTTGAAATGACGGTCTGCGCAAAAA
AACACGTTCATCTCACTCGCGATGCTGCGGAGCAGTTACTGGCTGATATTGATCGACGCCTTGATCAGTT
ATTGCCCGTGGAGGGAGAACGGGATGTTGTGGGTGCCGCGATGCGTGAAGGTGCGCTGGCACCGGGAAAA
CGTATTCGCCCCATGTTGCTGTTGCTGACCGCCCGCGATCTGGGTTGCGCTTTCAGCCATGACGGATTAC
TGGATTTGGCCTGTGCGGTGGAAATGGTCCACGCGGCTTCGCTGATCCTTGACGATATGCCCTGCATGGA
CGATGCGAAGCTGCGGCGCGGACGCCCTACCATTCATTCTCATTACGGAGAGCATGTGGCAATACTGGCG
GCGGTTGCCTTGCTGAGTAAAGCCTTTGGCGTAATTGCCGATGCAGATGGCCTCACGCCGCTGGCAAAAA
ATCGGGCGGTTTCTGAACTGTCAAACGCCATCGGCATGCAAGGATTGGTTCAGGGTCAGTTCAAGGATCT
GTCTGAAGGGGATAAGCCGCGCAGCGCTGAAGCTATTTTGATGACGAATCACTTTAAAACCAGCACGCTG
TTTTGTGCCTCGATGCAGATGGCCTCGATTGTTGCGAATGCCTCCAGCGAAGCGCGTGATTGCCTGCATC
GTTTTTCACTTGATCTTGGTCAGGCATTTCAACTGCTGGACGATTTGACCGATGGCATGACCGACACCGG
TAAGGATAGCAATCAGGACGCCGGTAAATCGACGCTGGTCAATCTGTTAGGCCCGAGGGCGGTTGAAGAA
CGTCTGAGACAACATCTTCAGCTTGCCAGTGAGCATCTCTCTGCGGCCTGCCAACACGGGCACGCCACTC
AACATTTTATTCAGGCCTGGTTTGACAAAAAACTCGCTGCCGTCAGTTAAGCTTGCAAGACTAGCATAAC
CCCTTGGGGCCTCTAAACGGGTCTTGAGGGGTTTTTTGGTGACGGTCTCATCGATGAGACCAAGTCTCCG
GCAAAAAAGGGCAAGGTGTCACCACCCTGCCCTTTTTCTTTAAAACCGAAAAGATTACTTCGCGTTATGC
AGGCTTCCTCGCTCACTGACTCGCTGCGCTCGGTCGTTCGGCTGCGGCGAGCGGTATCAGCTCACTCAAA
GGCGGTAATACGGTTATCCACAGAATCAGGGGATAACGCAGGAAAGAACATGTGAGCAAAAGGCCAGCAA
AAGGCCAGGAACCGTAAAAAGGCCGCGTTGCTGGCGTTTTTCCACAGGCTCCGCCCCCCTGACGAGCATC
ACAAAAATCGACGCTCAAGTCAGAGGTGGCGAAACCCGACAGGACTATAAAGATACCAGGCGTTTCCCCC
TGGAAGCTCCCTCGTGCGCTCTCCTGTTCCGACCCTGCCGCTTACCGGATACCTGTCCGCCTTTCTCCCT
TCGGGAAGCGTGGCGCTTTCTCATAGCTCACGCTGTAGGTATCTCAGTTCGGTGTAGGTCGTTCGCTCCA
AGCTGGGCTGTGTGCACGAACCCCCCGTTCAGCCCGACCGCTGCGCCTTATCCGGTAACTATCGTCTTGA
GTCCAACCCGGTAAGACACGACTTATCGCCACTGGCAGCAGCCACTGGTAACAGGATTAGCAGAGCGAGG
TATGTAGGCGGTGCTACAGAGTTCTTGAAGTGGTGGCCTAACTACGGCTACACTAGAAGAACAGTATTTG
GTATCTGCGCTCTGCTGAAGCCAGTTACCTTCGGAAAAAGAGTTGGTAGCTCTTGATCCGGCAAACAAAC
CACCGCTACCAGCGGTGGTTTTTTTGTTTGCAAGCAGCAGATTACGCGCAGAAAAAAAGGATCTCAAGAA
GATCCTTTGATCTTTT
